Addgene plasmid #14300: pAG426GPD-ECFP-ccdB
Purpose: (Empty Backbone)
Depositing lab: Susan Lindquist. Depositing organization: Whitehead Institute for Biomedical Research. Publication: A suite of Gateway cloning vectors for high-throughput genetic analysis in Saccharomyces cerevisiae. Alberti S, Gitler AD, Lindquist S. Yeast. 2007 Oct . 24(10):913-9. 10.1002/yea.1502 PubMed 17583893.
Backbone
  Vector backbone: pRS426
  Vector type: Yeast Expression ; Gateway Destination
  Selectable markers: URA3
Growth in bacteria
  Bacterial resistance: Chloramphenicol and Ampicillin, 25 & 100 μg/mL
  Growth temperature: 37°C
  Growth strain: ccdB Survival
  Growth instructions: DB3.1, ccdB Survival
  Copy number: Unknown
Gene/Insert
  Gene/Insert name: None
  Tag / fusion protein: ECFP (N terminal on backbone)
  Cloning method: Gateway Cloning
  Sequencing primers: 5′ EGFP-C
Terms and licenses: Academic/Nonprofit Terms; Industry Terms: Not Available to Industry
Depositor comments: Type of plasmid: 2-micron. This plasmid contains the Gateway technology from Invitrogen; Invitrogen requires purchasing of Gateway Clonase for carrying out the Gateway recombinational cloning reaction http://www.invitrogen.com Please note that the full plasmid sequence is provided as a reference only, and may not match the exact sequence of the plasmid.
How to cite: pAG426GPD-ECFP-ccdB was a gift from Susan Lindquist (Addgene plasmid # 14300 ; http://n2t.net/addgene:14300 ; RRID:Addgene_14300)
