[The description below was written by a language model from this plasmid's Addgene catalogue record and pLannotate feature annotations shown in this document.]
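Description:
pAG426GPD-ECFP-ccdB is an empty Gateway destination vector for protein expression in Saccharomyces cerevisiae, built on the pRS426 backbone and belonging to a suite of yeast Gateway vectors designed for high-throughput genetic analysis. It is an E. coli–yeast shuttle plasmid of about 9 kb. In yeast it is maintained episomally through the 2μ origin of replication and selected by the URA3 auxotrophic marker, which can also be counterselected with 5-FOA. In bacteria it replicates from a high-copy ColE1/pUC-type origin and carries ampicillin resistance. An f1 origin, flanking T3 and T7 promoters, and lac/lacZα remnants are inherited from the pBluescript-derived backbone.

The expression unit is driven by the constitutive GPD (TDH3, glyceraldehyde-3-phosphate dehydrogenase) promoter and closed by the CYC1 terminator. Immediately downstream of the promoter lies the ECFP coding sequence, followed by the Gateway cassette: attR1 and attR2 sites flanking a chloramphenicol resistance gene and the ccdB toxin gene. In an LR Clonase reaction with an entry clone, the gene of interest replaces the CmR–ccdB cassette, which should yield an N-terminal ECFP fusion to the inserted protein. Because CcdB poisons DNA gyrase in ordinary E. coli strains, unrecombined vector is selected against after the reaction, and the empty plasmid itself has to be propagated in a ccdB-tolerant strain, with chloramphenicol helping to retain the cassette.

After recombination, the vector is suited to strong, constitutive, multicopy expression of cyan-fluorescent fusion proteins in yeast, for example for localisation or overexpression studies. The depositor notes that the full sequence is a reference only and may not match the physical plasmid exactly.
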