Features (pLannotate 1.2.2; 28 found; start..end, strand, type, name):
     69..1411    +  rep_origin     2μ ori: yeast 2μ plasmid origin of replication
   1438..1542    +  promoter       AmpR promoter: bla
   1543..2403    +  CDS            AmpR: β-lactamase; bla; confers resistance to ampicillin, carbenicillin, and related antibiotics
   2574..3162    +  rep_origin     ori: high-copy-number ColE1/pMB1/pBR322/pUC origin of replication
   3345..3437    +  CDS            lacI (fragment): lac repressor; lacI; The lac repressor binds to the lac operator to inhibit transcription in E. coli. This inhibition can be relieved by adding lactose or isopropyl-β-D-thiogalactopyranoside (IPTG).
   3450..3471    +  protein_bind   CAP binding site: CAP binding activates transcription in the presence of cAMP. E. coli catabolite activator protein
   3486..3516    +  promoter       lac promoter: promoter for the E. coli lac operon
   3524..3540    +  protein_bind   lac operator: The lac repressor binds to the lac operator to inhibit transcription in E. coli. This inhibition can be relieved by adding lactose or isopropyl-β-D-thiogalactopyranoside (IPTG). lac repressor encoded by lacI
   3585..3603    +  promoter       T3 promoter: promoter for bacteriophage T3 RNA polymerase
   3632..4276    +  promoter       GAP promoter: S. cerevisiae TDH3; promoter for glyceraldehyde-3-phosphate dehydrogenase
   4282..4305    +  misc_feature   MCS (fragment): pBluescript multiple cloning site
   4311..5027    +  CDS            ECFP: ECFP is a basic (constitutively fluorescent) cyan fluorescent protein published in 1996, derived from Aequorea victoria. It has low acid sensitivity.
   5052..5176    +  protein_bind   attR1: mutant version of attR; recombination site for the Gateway® LR reaction LR Clonase™
   5201..5231    +  promoter       lac UV5 promoter: E. coli lac promoter with an "up" mutation
   5255..5284    +  promoter       cat promoter (fragment): promoter of the E. coli cat gene encoding chloramphenicol acetyltransferase
   5285..5944    +  CDS            CmR: chloramphenicol acetyltransferase; cat; confers resistance to chloramphenicol
   6126..6284    +  CDS            ccdA (fragment): CCDA_ECO57 - Also known as H, letA. Experimental evidence at protein level: Swiss-Prot protein existence level 1. Antitoxin component of a type II toxin-antitoxin (TA) system which inhibits the post-segregational killing (PSK) of plasmid-free cells, also referred to as a plasmid addiction system. Binds to and blocks the activity of CcdB; will also remove bound CcdB protein from the CcdB-GyrA complex by forming a CcdA-CcdB complex, a process termed rejuvenation. Functions as a transcriptional corepressor for the ccdAB operon, repression also requires CcdB (By similarity). From Escherichia coli
   6289..6591    +  CDS            ccdB: CCDB_ECOLI - Also known as G, letB, letD. Experimental evidence at protein level: Swiss-Prot protein existence level 1. Toxic component of a type II toxin-antitoxin (TA) system, functioning in plasmid maintainence. Responsible for the post- segregational killing (PSK) of plasmid-free cells, also referred to as a plasmid addiction system. Half-life of over 2 hours. Cell killing by CcdB is accompanied by filamentation, defects in chromosome and plasmid segregation, defects in cell division, formation of anucleate cells, decreased DNA synthesis and plasmid loss. Interferes with the activity of DN
   6635..6759    -  protein_bind   attR2: mutant version of attR; recombination site for the Gateway® LR reaction LR Clonase™
   6766..7013    +  terminator     CYC1 terminator: S. cerevisiae CYC1; transcription terminator for CYC1
   7032..7050    -  promoter       T7 promoter: promoter for bacteriophage T7 RNA polymerase
   7058..7213    +  CDS            lacZα (fragment): LacZα fragment of β-galactosidase; lacZ fragment
   7221..7676    +  rep_origin     f1 ori (sequence partly withheld): f1 bacteriophage origin of replication; arrow indicates direction of (+) strand synthesis
   7677..7728    -  misc_feature   bom (fragment): basis of mobility region from pBR322
   7807..8610    -  CDS            URA3: orotidine-5'-phosphate decarboxylase, required for uracil biosynthesis; S. cerevisiae URA3; yeast auxotrophic marker, counterselectable with 5-fluoroorotic acid (5-FOA)
   8611..8826    -  promoter       URA3 promoter: S. cerevisiae URA3
   8841..8890    -  misc_feature   bom (fragment): basis of mobility region from pBR322
   8992..1       -  CDS            rop (fragment) (across the origin): Rop protein, which maintains plasmids at low copy number; rop
>Addgene plasmid #14300 | pAG426GPD-ECFP-ccdB | depositor full sequence | sequence record 7963 | Author sequence
GACGAAAGGGCCTCGTGATACGCCTATTTTTATAGGTTAATGTCATGATAATAATGGTTTCTTAGTATGA
TCCAATATCAAAGGAAATGATAGCATTGAAGGATGAGACTAATCCAATTGAGGAGTGGCAGCATATAGAA
CAGCTAAAGGGTAGTGCTGAAGGAAGCATACGATACCCCGCATGGAATGGGATAATATCACAGGAGGTAC
TAGACTACCTTTCATCCTACATAAATAGACGCATATAAGTACGCATTTAAGCATAAACACGCACTATGCC
GTTCTTCTCATGTATATATATATACAGGCAACACGCAGATATAGGTGCGACGTGAACAGTGAGCTGTATG
TGCGCAGCTCGCGTTGCATTTTCGGAAGCGCTCGTTTTCGGAAACGCTTTGAAGTTCCTATTCCGAAGTT
CCTATTCTCTAGAAAGTATAGGAACTTCAGAGCGCTTTTGAAAACCAAAAGCGCTCTGAAGACGCACTTT
CAAAAAACCAAAAACGCACCGGACTGTAACGAGCTACTAAAATATTGCGAATACCGCTTCCACAAACATT
GCTCAAAAGTATCTCTTTGCTATATATCTCTGTGCTATATCCCTATATAACCTACCCATCCACCTTTCGC
TCCTTGAACTTGCATCTAAACTCGACCTCTACATTTTTTATGTTTATCTCTAGTATTACTCTTTAGACAA
AAAAATTGTAGTAAGAACTATTCATAGAGTGAATCGAAAACAATACGAAAATGTAAACATTTCCTATACG
TAGTATATAGAGACAAAATAGAAGAAACCGTTCATAATTTTCTGACCAATGAAGAATCATCAACGCTATC
ACTTTCTGTTCACAAAGTATGCGCAATCCACATCGGTATAGAATATAATCGGGGATGCCTTTATCTTGAA
AAAATGCACCCGCAGCTTCGCTAGTAATCAGTAAACGCGGGAAGTGGAGTCAGGCTTTTTTTATGGAAGA
GAAAATAGACACCAAAGTAGCCTTCTTCTAACCTTAACGGACCTACAGTGCAAAAAGTTATCAAGAGACT
GCATTATAGAGCGCACAAAGGAGAAAAAAAGTAATCTAAGATGCTTTGTTAGAAAAATAGCGCTCTCGGG
ATGCATTTTTGTAGAACAAAAAAGAAGTATAGATTCTTTGTTGGTAAAATAGCGCTCTCGCGTTGCATTT
CTGTTCTGTAAAAATGCAGCTCAGATTCTTTGTTTGAAAAATTAGCGCTCTCGCGTTGCATTTTTGTTTT
ACAAAAATGAAGCACAGATTCTTCGTTGGTAAAATAGCGCTTTCGCGTTGCATTTCTGTTCTGTAAAAAT
GCAGCTCAGATTCTTTGTTTGAAAAATTAGCGCTCTCGCGTTGCATTTTTGTTCTACAAAATGAAGCACA
GATGCTTCGTTCAGGTGGCACTTTTCGGGGAAATGTGCGCGGAACCCCTATTTGTTTATTTTTCTAAATA
CATTCAAATATGTATCCGCTCATGAGACAATAACCCTGATAAATGCTTCAATAATATTGAAAAAGGAAGA
GTATGAGTATTCAACATTTCCGTGTCGCCCTTATTCCCTTTTTTGCGGCATTTTGCCTTCCTGTTTTTGC
TCACCCAGAAACGCTGGTGAAAGTAAAAGATGCTGAAGATCAGTTGGGTGCACGAGTGGGTTACATCGAA
CTGGATCTCAACAGCGGTAAGATCCTTGAGAGTTTTCGCCCCGAAGAACGTTTTCCAATGATGAGCACTT
TTAAAGTTCTGCTATGTGGCGCGGTATTATCCCGTATTGACGCCGGGCAAGAGCAACTCGGTCGCCGCAT
ACACTATTCTCAGAATGACTTGGTTGAGTACTCACCAGTCACAGAAAAGCATCTTACGGATGGCATGACA
GTAAGAGAATTATGCAGTGCTGCCATAACCATGAGTGATAACACTGCGGCCAACTTACTTCTGACAACGA
TCGGAGGACCGAAGGAGCTAACCGCTTTTTTGCACAACATGGGGGATCATGTAACTCGCCTTGATCGTTG
GGAACCGGAGCTGAATGAAGCCATACCAAACGACGAGCGTGACACCACGATGCCTGTAGCAATGGCAACA
ACGTTGCGCAAACTATTAACTGGCGAACTACTTACTCTAGCTTCCCGGCAACAATTAATAGACTGGATGG
AGGCGGATAAAGTTGCAGGACCACTTCTGCGCTCGGCCCTTCCGGCTGGCTGGTTTATTGCTGATAAATC
TGGAGCCGGTGAGCGTGGGTCTCGCGGTATCATTGCAGCACTGGGGCCAGATGGTAAGCCCTCCCGTATC
GTAGTTATCTACACGACGGGGAGTCAGGCAACTATGGATGAACGAAATAGACAGATCGCTGAGATAGGTG
CCTCACTGATTAAGCATTGGTAACTGTCAGACCAAGTTTACTCATATATACTTTAGATTGATTTAAAACT
TCATTTTTAATTTAAAAGGATCTAGGTGAAGATCCTTTTTGATAATCTCATGACCAAAATCCCTTAACGT
GAGTTTTCGTTCCACTGAGCGTCAGACCCCGTAGAAAAGATCAAAGGATCTTCTTGAGATCCTTTTTTTC
TGCGCGTAATCTGCTGCTTGCAAACAAAAAAACCACCGCTACCAGCGGTGGTTTGTTTGCCGGATCAAGA
GCTACCAACTCTTTTTCCGAAGGTAACTGGCTTCAGCAGAGCGCAGATACCAAATACTGTCCTTCTAGTG
TAGCCGTAGTTAGGCCACCACTTCAAGAACTCTGTAGCACCGCCTACATACCTCGCTCTGCTAATCCTGT
TACCAGTGGCTGCTGCCAGTGGCGATAAGTCGTGTCTTACCGGGTTGGACTCAAGACGATAGTTACCGGA
TAAGGCGCAGCGGTCGGGCTGAACGGGGGGTTCGTGCACACAGCCCAGCTTGGAGCGAACGACCTACACC
GAACTGAGATACCTACAGCGTGAGCTATGAGAAAGCGCCACGCTTCCCGAAGGGAGAAAGGCGGACAGGT
ATCCGGTAAGCGGCAGGGTCGGAACAGGAGAGCGCACGAGGGAGCTTCCAGGGGGAAACGCCTGGTATCT
TTATAGTCCTGTCGGGTTTCGCCACCTCTGACTTGAGCGTCGATTTTTGTGATGCTCGTCAGGGGGGCGG
AGCCTATGGAAAAACGCCAGCAACGCGGCCTTTTTACGGTTCCTGGCCTTTTGCTGGCCTTTTGCTCACA
TGTTCTTTCCTGCGTTATCCCCTGATTCTGTGGATAACCGTATTACCGCCTTTGAGTGAGCTGATACCGC
TCGCCGCAGCCGAACGACCGAGCGCAGCGAGTCAGTGAGCGAGGAAGCGGAAGAGCGCCCAATACGCAAA
CCGCCTCTCCCCGCGCGTTGGCCGATTCATTAATGCAGCTGGCACGACAGGTTTCCCGACTGGAAAGCGG
GCAGTGAGCGCAACGCAATTAATGTGAGTTACCTCACTCATTAGGCACCCCAGGCTTTACACTTTATGCT
TCCGGCTCCTATGTTGTGTGGAATTGTGAGCGGATAACAATTTCACACAGGAAACAGCTATGACCATGAT
TACGCCAAGCGCGCAATTAACCCTCACTAAAGGGAACAAAAGCTGGAGCTCTTCGAGTTTATCATTATCA
ATACTCGCCATTTCAAAGAATACGTAAATAATTAATAGTAGTGATTTTCCTAACTTTATTTAGTCAAAAA
ATTAGCCTTTTAATTCTGCTGTAACCCGTACATGCCCAAAATAGGGGGCGGGTTACACAGAATATATAAC
ACCGAAGGTGCCTGGGTGAACAGGTTTATTCCTGGCATCCACTAAATATAATGGAGCCCGCTTTTTAAGC
TGGCATCCAGAAAAAAAAAGAATCCCAGCACCAAAATATTGTTTTCTTCACCAACCATCAGTTCATAGGT
CCATTCTCTTAGCGCAACTACAGAGAACAGGGGCACAAACAGGCAAAAAACGGGCACAACCTCAATGGAG
TGATGCAACCTGCCTGGAGTAAATGATGACACAAGGCAATTGACCCACGCATGTATCTATCTCATTTTCT
TACACCTTCTATTACCTTCTGCTCTCTCTGATTTGGAAAAAGCTGAAAAAAAAGGTTGAAACCAGTTCCC
TGAAATTATTCCCCTACTTGACTAATAAGTATATAAAGACGGTAGGTATTGATTGTAATTCTGTAAATCT
ATTTCTTAAACTTCTTAAATTCTACTTTTATAGTTAGTCTTTTTTTTAGTTTTAAAACACCAGAACTTAG
TTTCGACGGATTCTAGAACTAGTGGATCCCCCGGGACAAAATGGTGAGCAAGGGCGAGGAGCTGTTCACC
GGGGTGGTGCCCATCCTGGTCGAGCTGGACGGCGACGTAAACGGCCACAAGTTCAGCGTGTCCGGCGAGG
GCGAGGGCGATGCCACCTACGGCAAGCTGACCCTGAAGTTCATCTGCACCACCGGCAAGCTGCCCGTGCC
CTGGCCCACCCTCGTGACCACCCTGACCTGGGGCGTGCAGTGCTTCAGCCGCTACCCCGACCACATGAAG
CAGCACGACTTCTTCAAGTCCGCCATGCCCGAAGGCTACGTCCAGGAGCGCACCATCTTCTTCAAGGACG
ACGGCAACTACAAGACCCGCGCCGAGGTGAAGTTCGAGGGCGACACCCTGGTGAACCGCATCGAGCTGAA
GGGCATCGACTTCAAGGAGGACGGCAACATCCTGGGGCACAAGCTGGAGTACAACTACATCAGCCACAAC
GTCTATATCACCGCCGACAAGCAGAAGAACGGCATCAAGGCCAACTTCAAGATCCGCCACAACATCGAGG
ACGGCAGCGTGCAGCTCGCCGACCACTACCAGCAGAACACCCCCATCGGCGACGGCCCCGTGCTGCTGCC
CGACAACCACTACCTGAGCACCCAGTCCGCCCTGAGCAAAGACCCCAACGAGAAGCGCGATCACATGGTC
CTGCTGGAGTTCGTGACCGCCGCCGGGATCACTCTCGGCATGGACGAGCTGTACAAGGGTGGACCAGGTG
GTGGACATCAAACAAGTTTGTACAAAAAAGCTGAACGAGAAACGTAAAATGATATAAATATCAATATATT
AAATTAGATTTTGCATAAAAAACAGACTACATAATACTGTAAAACACAACATATCCAGTCACTATGGCGG
CCGCATTAGGCACCCCAGGCTTTACACTTTATGCTTCCGGCTCGTATAATGTGTGGATTTTGAGTTAGGA
TCCGTCGAGATTTTCAGGAGCTAAGGAAGCTAAAATGGAGAAAAAAATCACTGGATATACCACCGTTGAT
ATATCCCAATGGCATCGTAAAGAACATTTTGAGGCATTTCAGTCAGTTGCTCAATGTACCTATAACCAGA
CCGTTCAGCTGGATATTACGGCCTTTTTAAAGACCGTAAAGAAAAATAAGCACAAGTTTTATCCGGCCTT
TATTCACATTCTTGCCCGCCTGATGAATGCTCATCCGGAATTCCGTATGGCAATGAAAGACGGTGAGCTG
GTGATATGGGATAGTGTTCACCCTTGTTACACCGTTTTCCATGAGCAAACTGAAACGTTTTCATCGCTCT
GGAGTGAATACCACGACGATTTCCGGCAGTTTCTACACATATATTCGCAAGATGTGGCGTGTTACGGTGA
AAACCTGGCCTATTTCCCTAAAGGGTTTATTGAGAATATGTTTTTCGTCTCAGCCAATCCCTGGGTGAGT
TTCACCAGTTTTGATTTAAACGTGGCCAATATGGACAACTTCTTCGCCCCCGTTTTCACCATGGGCAAAT
ATTATACGCAAGGCGACAAGGTGCTGATGCCGCTGGCGATTCAGGTTCATCATGCCGTCTGTGATGGCTT
CCATGTCGGCAGAATGCTTAATGAATTACAACAGTACTGCGATGAGTGGCAGGGCGGGGCGTAAACGCCG
CGTGGATCCGGCTTACTAAAAGCCAGATAACAGTATGCGTATTTGCGCGCTGATTTTTGCGGTATAAGAA
TATATACTGATATGTATACCCGAAGTATGTCAAAAAGAGGTATGCTATGAAGCAGCGTATTACAGTGACA
GTTGACAGCGACAGCTATCAGTTGCTCAAGGCATATATGATGTCAATATCTCCGGTCTGGTAAGCACAAC
CATGCAGAATGAAGCCCGTCGTCTGCGTGCCGAACGCTGGAAAGCGGAAAATCAGGAAGGGATGGCTGAG
GTCGCCCGGTTTATTGAAATGAACGGCTCTTTTGCTGACGAGAACAGGGGCTGGTGAAATGCAGTTTAAG
GTTTACACCTATAAAAGAGAGAGCCGTTATCGTCTGTTTGTGGATGTACAGAGTGATATTATTGACACGC
CCGGGCGACGGATGGTGATCCCCCTGGCCAGTGCACGTCTGCTGTCAGATAAAGTCTCCCGTGAACTTTA
CCCGGTGGTGCATATCGGGGATGAAAGCTGGCGCATGATGACCACCGATATGGCCAGTGTGCCGGTCTCC
GTTATCGGGGAAGAAGTGGCTGATCTCAGCCACCGCGAAAATGACATCAAAAACGCCATTAACCTGATGT
TCTGGGGAATATAAATGTCAGGCTCCCTTATACACAGCCAGTCTGCAGGTCGACCATAGTGACTGGATAT
GTTGTGTTTTACAGTATTATGTAGTCTGTTTTTTATGCAAAATCTAATTTAATATATTGATATTTATATC
ATTTTACGTTTCTCGTTCAGCTTTCTTGTACAAAGTGGTTCGATGTCATGTAATTAGTTATGTCACGCTT
ACATTCACGCCCTCCCCCCACATCCGCTCTAACCGAAAAGGAAGGAGTTAGACAACCTGAAGTCTAGGTC
CCTATTTATTTTTTTATAGTTATGTTAGTATTAAGAACGTTATTTATATTTCAAATTTTTCTTTTTTTTC
TGTACAGACGCGTGTACGCATGTAACATTATACTGAAAACCTTGCTTGAGAAGGTTTTGGGACGCTCGAA
GGCTTTAATTTGCGGCCGGTACCCAATTCGCCCTATAGTGAGTCGTATTACGCGCGCTCACTGGCCGTCG
TTTTACAACGTCGTGACTGGGAAAACCCTGGCGTTACCCAACTTAATCGCCTTGCAGCACATCCCCCTTT
CGCCAGCTGGCGTAATAGCGAAGAGGCCCGCACCGATCGCCCTTCCCAACAGTTGCGCAGCCTGAATGGC
GAATGGCGCG
[124 nt withheld, positions 7221-7344]
C
[91 nt withheld, positions 7346-7436]
A
[49 nt withheld, positions 7438-7486]
CCTTTGACGTTGGAGTCCACGTTCTTT
[37 nt withheld, positions 7514-7550]
ACCCTATCTCGGTCTATTCTTTTGATTTATAAGGGATTTTGCCGATTTCGGCCTATTGGTTAAAAAATGA
GCTGATTTAACAAAAATTTAACGCGAATTTTAACAAAATATTAACGTTTACAATTTCCTGATGCGGTATT
TTCTCCTTACGCATCTGTGCGGTATTTCACACCGCATAGGGTAATAACTGATATAATTAAATTGAAGCTC
TAATTTGTGAGTTTAGTATACATGCATTTACTTATAATACAGTTTTTTAGTTTTGCTGGCCGCATCTTCT
CAAATATGCTTCCCAGCCTGCTTTTCTGTAACGTTCACCCTCTACCTTAGCATCCCTTCCCTTTGCAAAT
AGTCCTCTTCCAACAATAATAATGTCAGATCCTGTAGAGACCACATCATCCACGGTTCTATACTGTTGAC
CCAATGCGTCTCCCTTGTCATCTAAACCCACACCGGGTGTCATAATCAACCAATCGTAACCTTCATCTCT
TCCACCCATGTCTCTTTGAGCAATAAAGCCGATAACAAAATCTTTGTCGCTCTTCGCAATGTCAACAGTA
CCCTTAGTATATTCTCCAGTAGATAGGGAGCCCTTGCATGACAATTCTGCTAACATCAAAAGGCCTCTAG
GTTCCTTTGTTACTTCTTCTGCCGCCTGCTTCAAACCGCTAACAATACCTGGGCCCACCACACCGTGTGC
ATTCGTAATGTCTGCCCATTCTGCTATTCTGTATACACCCGCAGAGTACTGCAATTTGACTGTATTACCA
ATGTCAGCAAATTTTCTGTCTTCGAAGAGTAAAAAATTGTACTTGGCGGATAATGCCTTTAGCGGCTTAA
CTGTGCCCTCCATGGAAAAATCAGTCAAGATATCCACATGTGTTTTTAGTAAACAAATTTTGGGACCTAA
TGCTTCAACTAACTCCAGTAATTCCTTGGTGGTACGAACATCCAATGAAGCACACAAGTTTGTTTGCTTT
TCGTGCATGATATTAAATAGCTTGGCAGCAACAGGACTAGGATGAGTAGCAGCACGTTCCTTATATGTAG
CTTTCGACATGATTTATCTTCGTTTCCTGCAGGTTTTTGTTCTGTGCAGTTGGGTTAAGAATACTGGGCA
ATTTCATGTTTCTTCAACACTACATATGCGTATATATACCAATCTAAGTCTGTGCTCCTTCCTTCGTTCT
TCCTTCTGTTCGGAGATTACCGAATCAAAAAAATTTCAAAGAAACCGAAATCAAAAAAAAGAATAAAAAA
AAAATGATGAATTGAATTGAAAAGCTGTGGTATGGTGCACTCTCAGTACAATCTGCTCTGATGCCGCATA
GTTAAGCCAGCCCCGACACCCGCCAACACCCGCTGACGCGCCCTGACGGGCTTGTCTGCTCCCGGCATCC
GCTTACAGACAAGCTGTGACCGTCTCCGGGAGCTGCATGTGTCAGAGGTTTTCACCGTCATCACCGAAAC
GCGCGA
