>Addgene plasmid #14300 | pAG426GPD-ECFP-ccdB | addgene partial sequence | sequence record 20832 | 14300 with pRS_marker
TTCATTCATCATTTTTTTTTTATTCTTTTTTTTGATTTCGGTTTCCTTGAAATTTTTTTGATTCGGTAAT
CTCCGAACAGAAGGAAGAACGAAGGAAGGAGCACAGACTTAGATTGGTATATATACGCATATGTAGTGTT
GAAGAAACATGAAATTGCCCAGTATTCTTAACCCAACTGCACAGAACAAAAACCTGCAGGAAACGAAGAT
AAATCATGTCGAAAGCTACATATAAGGAACGTGCTGCTACTCATCCTAGTCCTGTTGCTGCCAAGCTATT
TAATATCATGCACGAAAAGCAAACAAACTTGTGTGCTTCATTGGATGTTCGTACCACCAAGGAATTACTG
GAGTTAGTTGAAGCATTAGGTCCCAAAATTTGTTTACTAAAAACACATGTGGATATCTTGACTGATTTTT
CCATGGAGGGCACAGTTAAGCCGCTAAAGGCATTATCCGCCAAGTACAATTTTTTACTCTTCGAAGACAG
AAAATTTGCTGACATTGGTAATACAGTCAAATTGCAGTACTCTGCGGGTGTATACAGAATAGCAGAATGG
GCAGACATTACGAATGCACACGGTGTGGTGGGCCCAGGTATTGTTAGCGGTTTGAAGCAGGCGGCA
