>Addgene plasmid #14300 | pAG426GPD-ECFP-ccdB | addgene partial sequence | sequence record 20833 | 14300 with EXFP-R
TAGCCTTCGGGCATGGCGGACTTGAAGAAGTCGTGCTGCTTCATGTGGTCGGGGTAGCGGCTGAAGCACT
GCACGCCCCAGGTCAGGGTGGTCACGAGGGTGGGCCAGGGCACGGGCAGCTTGCCGGTGGTGCAGATGAA
CTTCAGGGTCAGCTTGCCGTAGGTGGCATCGCCCTCGCCCTCGCCGGACACGCTGAACTTGTGGCCGTTT
ACGTCGCCGTCCAGCTCGACCAGGATGGGCACCACCCCGGTGAACAGCTCCTCGCCCTTGCTCACCATTT
TGTCCCGGGGGATCCACTAGTTCTAGAATCCGTCGAAACTAAGTTCTGGTGTTTTAAAACTAAAAAAAAG
ACTAACTATAAAAGTAGAATTTAAGAAGTTTAAGAAATAGATTTACAGAATTACAATCAATACCTACCGT
CTTTATATACTTATTAGTCAAGTAGGGGAATAATTTCAGGGAACTGGTTTCAACCTTTTTTTTCAGCTTT
TTCCAAATCAGAGAGAGCAGAAGGTAATAGAAGGTGTAAGAAAATGAGATAGATACATGCGTGGGTCAAT
TGCCTTGTGTCATCATTTACTCCAGGCAGGTTGCATCACTCCATTGAGGTTGTGCCCGTTTTTTGCCTGT
TTGTGCCCCTGTT
