>Addgene plasmid #14300 | pAG426GPD-ECFP-ccdB | addgene partial sequence | sequence record 127228 | pGEX3 5'-CCGGGAGCTGCATGTGTCAGAGG-3'
GCGTTGCATTTTCGGAAGCGCTCGTTTTCGGAAACGCTTTGAAGTTCCTATTCCGAAGTTCCTATTCTCT
AGAAAGTATAGGAACTTCAGAGCGCTTTTGAAAACCAAAAGCGCTCTGAAGACGCACTTTCAAAAAACCA
AAAACGCACCGGACTGTAACGAGCTACTAAAATATTGCGAATACCGCTTCCACAAACATTGCTCAAAAGT
ATCTCTTTGCTATATATCTCTGTGCTATATCCCTATATAACCTACCCATCCACCTTTCGCTCCTTGAACT
TGCATCTAAACTCGACCTCTACATTTTTTATGTTTATCTCTAGTATTACTCTTTAGACAAAAAAATTGTA
GTAAGAACTATTCATAGAGTGAATCGAAAACAATACGAAAATGTAAACATTTCCTATACGTAGTATATAG
AGACAAAATAGAAGAAACCGTTCATAATTTTCTGACCAATGAAGAATCATCAACGCTATCACTTTCTGTT
CACAAAGTATGCGCAATCCACATCGGTATAGA
